Addgene plasmid #214104: pLenti-uORF1-MET
Purpose: MET 5'UTR upstream of mGFP (uORF1 mutated)
Depositing lab: Dogus Altintas & Paolo Comoglio. Depositing organization: IFOM Fondazione, Italy. Publication: The integrated stress response drives MET oncogene overexpression in cancers. Cerqua M, Foiani M, Boccaccio C, Comoglio PM, Altintas DM. EMBO J. 2025 Jan 7. doi: 10.1038/s44318-024-00338-4. PubMed 39774381.
Backbone
  Vector backbone: pLenti
  Vector type: Mammalian Expression, Lentiviral
Growth in bacteria
  Bacterial resistance: Chloramphenicol, 25 μg/mL
  Growth temperature: 37°C
  Growth strain: NEB Stable
  Copy number: High Copy
Gene/Insert
  Gene/Insert name: MET 5'UTR
  Species: H. sapiens (human)
  Insert size (bp): 396
  Mutation: uORF1 mutation
  GenBank ID: NM_000245.4
  Tag / fusion protein: GFP
  Entrez Gene: MET (a.k.a. AUTS9, DA11, DFNB97, HGFR, RCCP2, c-Met)
Terms and licenses: Academic/Nonprofit Terms; Industry Terms: Not Available to Industry
How to cite: pLenti-uORF1-MET was a gift from Dogus Altintas & Paolo Comoglio (Addgene plasmid # 214104 ; http://n2t.net/addgene:214104 ; RRID:Addgene_214104)
