[The description below was written by a language model from this plasmid's Addgene catalogue record and pLannotate feature annotations shown in this document.]
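Description:
pLenti-uORF1-MET is a 7.4 kb HIV-1-derived lentiviral reporter plasmid for mammalian expression, built to test how the 5' untranslated region of the human MET proto-oncogene controls translation. It is maintained in E. coli through a high-copy ColE1/pUC-type origin and selected with chloramphenicol, conferred by a cat gene driven from the AmpR (bla) promoter. No mammalian drug-selection marker is annotated, so transduced cells would be followed by fluorescence.

The viral portion has a chimeric 5' end in which a CMV enhancer/promoter replaces the upstream part of the LTR to drive genomic RNA production in packaging cells. This is followed by the Ψ packaging signal with a short gag fragment, the Rev response element for Rev-dependent nuclear export, and the cPPT/CTS, which aids nuclear import of the reverse-transcribed genome. The downstream end carries a nef fragment and a second truncated LTR.

Between these elements, an internal CMV enhancer/promoter (with an adjacent T7 promoter) drives a green fluorescent protein, described as mGFP in the catalogue and annotated as TagGFP2 in the feature table. The 396 bp MET 5'UTR insert is not itself annotated. It most plausibly lies in the unannotated gap between the promoters and the GFP coding sequence, consistent with the stated design of the UTR upstream of GFP. A loxP site and a WPRE, which enhances transcript stability and expression, follow the reporter.

In this version the first upstream open reading frame (uORF1) of the UTR is mutated, although the record does not specify the exact change. The associated work concerns integrated stress response-driven MET overexpression in cancer, so the construct presumably serves to compare GFP output against other UTR variants and define uORF1's contribution to translational control.
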