Features (pLannotate 1.2.2; 22 found; start..end, strand, type, name):
     31..83      -  misc_feature   bom (fragment): basis of mobility region from pBR322
    237..616     +  enhancer       CMV enhancer: human cytomegalovirus immediate early enhancer
    617..816     +  promoter       CMV promoter: human cytomegalovirus (CMV) immediate early promoter
    834..1014    +  LTR            5' LTR (truncated): truncated 5' long terminal repeat (LTR) from HIV-1
   1061..1186    +  misc_feature   HIV-1 Ψ: packaging signal of human immunodeficiency virus type 1
   1170..1508    +  CDS            HIV-1 gag (fragment): gag protein from human immunodeficiency virus 1; gag
   1683..1916    +  misc_feature   RRE: The Rev response element (RRE) of HIV-1 allows for Rev-dependent mRNA export from the nucleus to the cytoplasm.
   2293..2393    +  CDS            Rev (fragment): human immunodeficiency virus 1 (HIV-1) Rev protein; rev; enhances nuclear export of unspliced and incompletely spliced viral mRNAs
   2443..2560    +  misc_feature   cPPT/CTS: central polypurine tract and central termination sequence of HIV-1
   2643..3022    +  enhancer       CMV enhancer: human cytomegalovirus immediate early enhancer
   3024..3223    +  promoter       CMV promoter: human cytomegalovirus (CMV) immediate early promoter
   3252..3270    +  promoter       T7 promoter: promoter for bacteriophage T7 RNA polymerase
   3687..4400    +  CDS            TagGFP2: TagGFP2 is a basic (constitutively fluorescent) green fluorescent protein published in 2008, derived from Aequorea macrodactyla. It is reported to be a very rapidly-maturing monomer with low acid sensitivity.
   4467..4500    +  protein_bind   loxP: Cre-mediated recombination occurs in the 8-bp core sequence (GCATACAT). Cre recombinase
   4533..4556    +  misc_feature   MCS (fragment): pBluescript multiple cloning site
   4556..5144    +  misc_feature   WPRE: woodchuck hepatitis virus posttranscriptional regulatory element
   5145..5164    +  misc_feature   MCS (fragment): pBluescript multiple cloning site
   5166..5666    +  CDS            nef (fragment): NEF_HV1LA - Experimental evidence at protein level: Swiss-Prot protein existence level 1. Extracellular Nef protein targets CD4(+) T-lymphocytes for apoptosis by interacting with CXCR4 surface receptors. From Human immunodeficiency virus type 1 group M subtype B (isolate Lai) (HIV-1).
   5673..5853    +  LTR            5' LTR (truncated): truncated 5' long terminal repeat (LTR) from HIV-1
   5915..6503    -  rep_origin     ori: high-copy-number ColE1/pMB1/pBR322/pUC origin of replication
   6583..7239    -  CDS            cat: CAT_ECOLX - Experimental evidence at protein level: Swiss-Prot protein existence level 1. This enzyme is an effector of chloramphenicol resistance in bacteria. From Escherichia coli. This protein is used as a marker in many commonly used cloning vectors, such as pACYC184.
   7240..7344    -  promoter       AmpR promoter: bla
>Addgene plasmid #214104 | pLenti-uORF1-MET | addgene full sequence | sequence record 450171 | Addgene NGS Result
GTCGACGGATCGGGAGATCTCCCGATCCCCTATGGTGCACTCTCAGTACAATCTGCTCTGATGCCGCATA
GTTAAGCCAGTATCTGCTCCCTGCTTGTGTGTTGGAGGTCGCTGAGTAGTGCGCGAGCAAAATTTAAGCT
ACAACAAGGCAAGGCTTGACCGACAATTGCATGAAGAATCTGCTTAGGGTTAGGCGTTTTGCGCTGCTTC
GCGATGTACGGGCCAGATATCGCGTTGACATTGATTATTGACTAGTTATTAATAGTAATCAATTACGGGG
TCATTAGTTCATAGCCCATATATGGAGTTCCGCGTTACATAACTTACGGTAAATGGCCCGCCTGGCTGAC
CGCCCAACGACCCCCGCCCATTGACGTCAATAATGACGTATGTTCCCATAGTAACGCCAATAGGGACTTT
CCATTGACGTCAATGGGTGGAGTATTTACGGTAAACTGCCCACTTGGCAGTACATCAAGTGTATCATATG
CCAAGTACGCCCCCTATTGACGTCAATGACGGTAAATGGCCCGCCTGGCATTATGCCCAGTACATGACCT
TATGGGACTTTCCTACTTGGCAGTACATCTACGTATTAGTCATCGCTATTACCATGGTGATGCGGTTTTG
GCAGTACATCAATGGGCGTGGATAGCGGTTTGACTCACGGGGATTTCCAAGTCTCCACCCCATTGACGTC
AATGGGAGTTTGTTTTGGCACCAAAATCAACGGGACTTTCCAAAATGTCGTAACAACTCCGCCCCATTGA
CGCAAATGGGCGGTAGGCGTGTACGGTGGGAGGTCTATATAAGCAGCGCGTTTTGCCTGTACTGGGTCTC
TCTGGTTAGACCAGATCTGAGCCTGGGAGCTCTCTGGCTAACTAGGGAACCCACTGCTTAAGCCTCAATA
AAGCTTGCCTTGAGTGCTTCAAGTAGTGTGTGCCCGTCTGTTGTGTGACTCTGGTAACTAGAGATCCCTC
AGACCCTTTTAGTCAGTGTGGAAAATCTCTAGCAGTGGCGCCCGAACAGGGACTTGAAAGCGAAAGGGAA
ACCAGAGGAGCTCTCTCGACGCAGGACTCGGCTTGCTGAAGCGCGCACGGCAAGAGGCGAGGGGCGGCGA
CTGGTGAGTACGCCAAAAATTTTGACTAGCGGAGGCTAGAAGGAGAGAGATGGGTGCGAGAGCGTCAGTA
TTAAGCGGGGGAGAATTAGATCGCGATGGGAAAAAATTCGGTTAAGGCCAGGGGGAAAGAAAAAATATAA
ATTAAAACATATAGTATGGGCAAGCAGGGAGCTAGAACGATTCGCAGTTAATCCTGGCCTGTTAGAAACA
TCAGAAGGCTGTAGACAAATACTGGGACAGCTACAACCATCCCTTCAGACAGGATCAGAAGAACTTAGAT
CATTATATAATACAGTAGCAACCCTCTATTGTGTGCATCAAAGGATAGAGATAAAAGACACCAAGGAAGC
TTTAGACAAGATAGAGGAAGAGCAAAACAAAAGTAAGACCACCGCACAGCAAGCGGCCGGCCGCTGATCT
TCAGACCTGGAGGAGGAGATATGAGGGACAATTGGAGAAGTGAATTATATAAATATAAAGTAGTAAAAAT
TGAACCATTAGGAGTAGCACCCACCAAGGCAAAGAGAAGAGTGGTGCAGAGAGAAAAAAGAGCAGTGGGA
ATAGGAGCTTTGTTCCTTGGGTTCTTGGGAGCAGCAGGAAGCACTATGGGCGCAGCGTCAATGACGCTGA
CGGTACAGGCCAGACAATTATTGTCTGGTATAGTGCAGCAGCAGAACAATTTGCTGAGGGCTATTGAGGC
GCAACAGCATCTGTTGCAACTCACAGTCTGGGGCATCAAGCAGCTCCAGGCAAGAATCCTGGCTGTGGAA
AGATACCTAAAGGATCAACAGCTCCTGGGGATTTGGGGTTGCTCTGGAAAACTCATTTGCACCACTGCTG
TGCCTTGGAATGCTAGTTGGAGTAATAAATCTCTGGAACAGATTTGGAATCACACGACCTGGATGGAGTG
GGACAGAGAAATTAACAATTACACAAGCTTAATACACTCCTTAATTGAAGAATCGCAAAACCAGCAAGAA
AAGAATGAACAAGAATTATTGGAATTAGATAAATGGGCAAGTTTGTGGAATTGGTTTAACATAACAAATT
GGCTGTGGTATATAAAATTATTCATAATGATAGTAGGAGGCTTGGTAGGTTTAAGAATAGTTTTTGCTGT
ACTTTCTATAGTGAATAGAGTTAGGCAGGGATATTCACCATTATCGTTTCAGACCCACCTCCCAACCCCG
AGGGGACCCGACAGGCCCGAAGGAATAGAAGAAGAAGGTGGAGAGAGAGACAGAGACAGATCCATTCGAT
TAGTGAACGGATCGGCACTGCGTGCGCCAATTCTGCAGACAAATGGCAGTATTCATCCACAATTTTAAAA
GAAAAGGGGGGATTGGGGGGTACAGTGCAGGGGAAAGAATAGTAGACATAATAGCAACAGACATACAAAC
TAAAGAATTACAAAAACAAATTACAAAAATTCAAAATTTTCGGGTTTATTACAGGGACAGCAGAGATCCA
GTTTGGTTAGTACCGGGCCCGCTCTAGACATGTCCAATATGACCGCCATGTTGACATTGATTATTGACTA
GTTATTAATAGTAATCAATTACGGGGTCATTAGTTCATAGCCCATATATGGAGTTCCGCGTTACATAACT
TACGGTAAATGGCCCGCCTGGCTGACCGCCCAACGACCCCCGCCCATTGACGTCAATAATGACGTATGTT
CCCATAGTAACGCCAATAGGGACTTTCCATTGACGTCAATGGGTGGAGTATTTACGGTAAACTGCCCACT
TGGCAGTACATCAAGTGTATCATATGCCAAGTCCGCCCCCTATTGACGTCAATGACGGTAAATGGCCCGC
CTGGCATTATGCCCAGTACATGACCTTACGGGACTTTCCTACTTGGCAGTACATCTACGTATTAGTCATC
GCTATTACCATGGTGATGCGGTTTTGGCAGTACACCAATGGGCGTGGATAGCGGTTTGACTCACGGGGAT
TTCCAAGTCTCCACCCCATTGACGTCAATGGGAGTTTGTTTTGGCACCAAAATCAACGGGACTTTCCAAA
ATGTCGTAATAACCCCGCCCCGTTGACGCAAATGGGCGGTAGGCGTGTACGGTGGGAGGTCTATATAAGC
AGAGCTCGTTTAGTGAACCGTCAGAATTTTGTAATACGACTCACTATAGGGCGGCCGGGAATTCAGACAC
GTGCTGGGGCGGGCAGGCGAGCGCCTCAGTCTGGTCGCCTGGCGGTGCCTCCGGCCCCAACGCGCCCGGG
CCGCCGCGGGCCGCGCGCGCCGAAGCCCGGCTGAGTCACTGGCAGGGCAGCGCGCGTGTGGGAAGGGGCG
GAGGGAGTGCGGCCGGCGGGCGGGCGGGGCGCTGGGCTCAGCCGGGCCGCAGGTGACCCGGAGGCCCTCG
CCGCCCGCGGCGCCCCGAGCGCTTTGTGAGCAGATGCGGAGCCGAGTGGAGGGCGCGAGCCAGATGCGGG
GCGACAGCTGACTTGCTGAGAGGAGGCGGGGAGGCGCGGAGCGCGCGTGTGGTCCTTGCGCCGCTGACTT
CTCCACTGGTTCCTGGGCACCGAAAGATAAACCTCTCATACTCGAGATGAGCGGGGGCGAGGAGCTGTTC
GCCGGCATCGTGCCCGTGCTGATCGAGCTGGACGGCGACGTGCACGGCCACAAGTTCAGCGTGCGCGGCG
AGGGCGAGGGCGACGCCGACTACGGCAAGCTGGAGATCAAGTTCATCTGCACCACCGGCAAGCTGCCCGT
GCCCTGGCCCACCCTGGTGACCACCCTCTGCTACGGCATCCAGTGCTTCGCCCGCTACCCCGAGCACATG
AAGATGAACGACTTCTTCAAGAGCGCCATGCCCGAGGGCTACATCCAGGAGCGCACCATCCAGTTCCAGG
ACGACGGCAAGTACAAGACCCGCGGCGAGGTGAAGTTCGAGGGCGACACCCTGGTGAACCGCATCGAGCT
GAAGGGCAAGGACTTCAAGGAGGACGGCAACATCCTGGGCCACAAGCTGGAGTACAGCTTCAACAGCCAC
AACGTGTACATCCGCCCCGACAAGGCCAACAACGGCCTGGAGGCTAACTTCAAGACCCGCCACAACATCG
AGGGCGGCGGCGTGCAGCTGGCCGACCACTACCAGACCAACGTGCCCCTGGGCGACGGCCCCGTGCTGAT
CCCCATCAACCACTACCTGAGCACTCAGACCAAGATCAGCAAGGACCGCAACGAGGCCCGCGACCACATG
GTGCTCCTGGAGTCCTTCAGCGCCTGCTGCCACACCCACGGCATGGACGAGCTGTACAGGTCCGGACTCA
GATAAGTTTAAACGGCCGGCCGCGGTCTGTACAAGTAGGATTCGTCGAGGGACCTAATAACTTCGTATAG
CATACATTATACGAAGTTATACATGTTTAAGGGTTCCGGTTCCACTAGGTACAATTCGATATCAAGCTTA
TCGATAATCAACCTCTGGATTACAAAATTTGTGAAAGATTGACTGGTATTCTTAACTATGTTGCTCCTTT
TACGCTATGTGGATACGCTGCTTTAATGCCTTTGTATCATGCTATTGCTTCCCGTATGGCTTTCATTTTC
TCCTCCTTGTATAAATCCTGGTTGCTGTCTCTTTATGAGGAGTTGTGGCCCGTTGTCAGGCAACGTGGCG
TGGTGTGCACTGTGTTTGCTGACGCAACCCCCACTGGTTGGGGCATTGCCACCACCTGTCAGCTCCTTTC
CGGGACTTTCGCTTTCCCCCTCCCTATTGCCACGGCGGAACTCATCGCCGCCTGCCTTGCCCGCTGCTGG
ACAGGGGCTCGGCTGTTGGGCACTGACAATTCCGTGGTGTTGTCGGGGAAATCATCGTCCTTTCCTTGGC
TGCTCGCCTGTGTTGCCACCTGGATTCTGCGCGGGACGTCCTTCTGCTACGTCCCTTCGGCCCTCAATCC
AGCGGACCTTCCTTCCCGCGGCCTGCTGCCGGCTCTGCGGCCTCTTCCGCGTCTTCGCCTTCGCCCTCAG
ACGAGTCGGATCTCCCTTTGGGCCGCCTCCCCGCATCGATACCGTCGACCTCGATCGAGACCTAGAAAAA
CATGGAGCAATCACAAGTAGCAATACAGCAGCTACCAATGCTGATTGTGCCTGGCTAGAAGCACAAGAGG
AGGAGGAGGTGGGTTTTCCAGTCACACCTCAGGTACCTTTAAGACCAATGACTTACAAGGCAGCTGTAGA
TCTTAGCCACTTTTTAAAAGAAAAGGGGGGACTGGAAGGGCTAATTCACTCCCAACGAAGACAAGATATC
CTTGATCTGTGGATCTACCACACACAAGGCTACTTCCCTGATTGGCAGAACTACACACCAGGGCCAGGGA
TCAGATATCCACTGACCTTTGGATGGTGCTACAAGCTAGTACCAGTTGAGCAAGAGAAGGTAGAAGAAGC
CAATGAAGGAGAGAACACCCGCTTGTTACACCCTGTGAGCCTGCATGGGATGGATGACCCGGAGAGAGAA
GTATTAGAGTGGAGGTTTGACAGCCGCCTAGCATTTCATCACATGGCCCGAGAGCTGCATCCGGACTGTA
CTGGGTCTCTCTGGTTAGACCAGATCTGAGCCTGGGAGCTCTCTGGCTAACTAGGGAACCCACTGCTTAA
GCCTCAATAAAGCTTGCCTTGAGTGCTTCAAGTAGTGTGTGCCCGTCTGTTGTGTGACTCTGGTAACTAG
AGATCCCTCAGACCCTTTTAGTCAGTGTGGAAAATCTCTAGCAGCATGTGAGCAAAAGGCCAGCAAAAGG
CCAGGAACCGTAAAAAGGCCGCGTTGCTGGCGTTTTTCCATAGGCTCCGCCCCCCTGACGAGCATCACAA
AAATCGACGCTCAAGTCAGAGGTGGCGAAACCCGACAGGACTATAAAGATACCAGGCGTTTCCCCCTGGA
AGCTCCCTCGTGCGCTCTCCTGTTCCGACCCTGCCGCTTACCGGATACCTGTCCGCCTTTCTCCCTTCGG
GAAGCGTGGCGCTTTCTCATAGCTCACGCTGTAGGTATCTCAGTTCGGTGTAGGTCGTTCGCTCCAAGCT
GGGCTGTGTGCACGAACCCCCCGTTCAGCCCGACCGCTGCGCCTTATCCGGTAACTATCGTCTTGAGTCC
AACCCGGTAAGACACGACTTATCGCCACTGGCAGCAGCCACTGGTAACAGGATTAGCAGAGCGAGGTATG
TAGGCGGTGCTACAGAGTTCTTGAAGTGGTGGCCTAACTACGGCTACACTAGAAGAACAGTATTTGGTAT
CTGCGCTCTGCTGAAGCCAGTTACCTTCGGAAAAAGAGTTGGTAGCTCTTGATCCGGCAAACAAACCACC
GCTGGTAGCGGTGGTTTTTTTGTTTGCAAGCAGCAGATTACGCGCAGAAAAAAAGGATCTCAAGAAGATC
CTTTGATCTTTTCTACGGGGTCTGACGCTCAGTGGAACGAAAACTCACGTTAAGGGATTTTGGTCATGAT
TACGCCCCGCCCTGCCACTCATCGCAGTACTGTTGTAATTCATTAAGCATTCTGCCGACATGGAAGCCAT
CACAAACGGCATGATGAACCTGAATCGCCAGCGGCATCAGCACCTTGTCGCCTTGCGTATAATATTTGCC
CATGGTGAAAACGGGGGCGAAGAAGTTGTCCATATTGGCCACGTTTAAATCAAAACTGGTGAAACTCACC
CAGGGATTGGCTGAGACGAAAAACATATTCTCAATAAACCCTTTAGGGAAATAGGCCAGGTTTTCACCGT
AACACGCCACATCTTGCGAATATATGTGTAGAAACTGCCGGAAATCGTCGTGGTATTCACTCCAGAGCGA
TGAAAACGTTTCAGTTTGCTCATGGAAAACGGTGTAACAAGGGTGAACACTATCCCATATCACCAGCTCA
CCGTCTTTCATTGCCATACGGAACTCCGGATGAGCATTCATCAGGCGGGCAAGAATGTGAATAAAGGCCG
GATAAAACTTGTGCTTATTTTTCTTTACGGTCTTTAAAAAGGCCGTAATATCCAGCTGAACGGTCTGGTT
ATAGGTACATTGAGCAACTGACTGAAATGCCTCAAAATGTTCTTTACGATGCCATTGGGATATATCAACG
GTGGTATATCCAGTGATTTTTTTCTCCATACTCTTCCTTTTTCAATATTATTGAAGCATTTATCAGGGTT
ATTGTCTCATGAGCGGATACATATTTGAATGTATTTAGAAAAATAAACAAATAGGGGTTCCGCGCACATT
TCCCCGAAAAGTGCCACCTGAC
